Addgene plasmid #209011: pETSyt1C2AB(80 JuxtaK-421)msGFP
Purpose: Recombinant protein expression of truncated syt1 construct with Juxta K mutations and tagged with GFP
Depositing lab: Edwin Chapman. Depositing organization: University of Wisconsin, Madison. Publication: The juxtamembrane linker of synaptotagmin 1 regulates Ca(2+) binding via liquid-liquid phase separation. Mehta N, Mondal S, Watson ET, Cui Q, Chapman ER. Nat Commun. 2024 Jan 4;15(1):262. doi: 10.1038/s41467-023-44414-5. PubMed 38177243.
Backbone
  Vector backbone: pET-28 a (+)
  Vector type: Bacterial Expression
Growth in bacteria
  Bacterial resistance: Kanamycin, 50 μg/mL
  Growth temperature: 37°C
  Growth strain: DH5alpha
  Copy number: High Copy
Gene/Insert
  Gene/Insert name: syt1
  Species: R. norvegicus (rat)
  Mutation: aa 80-421 only, Juxta K mutant (80KKCLFKKKNKKKGKEK95->NQCLFQSTNNTQGSEN)
  Entrez Gene: Syt1 (a.k.a. P65)
  Tag / fusion protein: 6xHis (N terminal on insert); msfGFP (C terminal on insert)
  Cloning method: Unknown
Terms and licenses: Academic/Nonprofit Terms; Industry Terms: Not Available to Industry
Depositor comments: Juxta K mutant neutralizing the juxtamembrane lysine residues. Please visit https://doi.org/10.1101/2023.08.11.551903 for bioRxiv preprint.
How to cite: pETSyt1C2AB(80 JuxtaK-421)msGFP was a gift from Edwin Chapman (Addgene plasmid # 209011 ; http://n2t.net/addgene:209011 ; RRID:Addgene_209011)
