[The description below was written by a language model from this plasmid's Addgene catalogue record and pLannotate feature annotations shown in this document.]
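Description:
pETSyt1C2AB(80 JuxtaK-421)msGFP is a bacterial expression plasmid of about 7.1 kb built on the pET-28a(+) backbone for producing a recombinant, fluorescently tagged fragment of rat synaptotagmin 1 in E. coli. It is selected with kanamycin through the aph(3')-Ia KanR gene and replicates from a ColE1/pBR322-type origin, flanked by the bom and rop elements. The catalogue lists it as high copy, although rop normally moderates copy number. An f1 origin is also present, and short tetracycline-resistance fragments are backbone remnants.

Expression is driven by the T7 promoter with an adjacent lac operator and the T7 gene 10 ribosome binding site, while the plasmid-borne lacI gene supplies repressor. Transcription therefore requires a host providing T7 RNA polymerase and is inducible with IPTG, ending at the T7 terminator. The open reading frame begins with an N-terminal 6xHis tag (annotated by the software as a capTEV fragment) and a thrombin cleavage site. These are followed by Syt1 residues 80–421, which span the juxtamembrane linker and, as the name indicates, the tandem C2A and C2B domains, without the preceding N-terminal portion of the protein. The annotation matches this region to the mouse orthologue, but the record states rat. A monomeric superfolder GFP (annotated msGFP2) is fused to the C terminus. A further His-tag fragment lies downstream of the GFP, but the record does not show whether it is translated.

The "Juxta K" mutation replaces the lysines in the residue 80–95 juxtamembrane stretch with uncharged residues, neutralizing that basic cluster. The purified protein serves as a charge-neutralized counterpart for in vitro studies of how the juxtamembrane linker influences liquid-liquid phase separation and Ca²⁺ binding by synaptotagmin 1.
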