Features (pLannotate 1.2.2; 22 found; start..end, strand, type, name):
      1..429     +  rep_origin     f1 ori (sequence partly withheld): f1 bacteriophage origin of replication; arrow indicates direction of (+) strand synthesis
    482..539     +  promoter       AmpR promoter (fragment): bla
    548..1363    -  CDS            KanR: aminoglycoside phosphotransferase; aph(3')-Ia; confers resistance to kanamycin in bacteria or G418 (Geneticin®) in eukaryotes
   1485..2073    +  rep_origin     ori: high-copy-number ColE1/pMB1/pBR322/pUC origin of replication
   2259..2398    -  misc_feature   bom: basis of mobility region from pBR322
   2500..2691    -  CDS            rop: Rop protein, which maintains plasmids at low copy number; rop
   2708..3088    +  CDS            YPB1_ECOLX: Protein predicted: Swiss-Prot protein existence level 4. From Escherichia coli.
   3160..3451    -  CDS            TcR (fragment): tetracycline efflux protein; tet; confers resistance to tetracycline
   3466..3487    -  protein_bind   CAP binding site: CAP binding activates transcription in the presence of cAMP. E. coli catabolite activator protein
   3500..4582    -  CDS            lacI: lac repressor; lacI; The lac repressor binds to the lac operator to inhibit transcription in E. coli. This inhibition can be relieved by adding lactose or isopropyl-β-D-thiogalactopyranoside (IPTG).
   4583..4660    -  promoter       lacI promoter: lacI
   4668..4947    -  CDS            TcR (fragment): tetracycline efflux protein; tet; confers resistance to tetracycline
   4969..4987    +  promoter       T7 promoter: promoter for bacteriophage T7 RNA polymerase
   4988..5012    +  protein_bind   lac operator: The lac repressor binds to the lac operator to inhibit transcription in E. coli. This inhibition can be relieved by adding lactose or isopropyl-β-D-thiogalactopyranoside (IPTG). lac repressor encoded by lacI
   5027..5049    +  RBS            RBS: efficient ribosome binding site from bacteriophage T7 gene 10 (Olins and Rangwala, 1989)
   5069..5085    +  CDS            capTEV™ (fragment): composite tag for in vivo biotinylation, TEV protease cleavage, and 6xHis tagging
   5096..5113    +  CDS            thrombin site: thrombin recognition and cleavage site
   5123..6145    +  CDS            Syt1 (fragment): SYT1_MOUSE - Experimental evidence at protein level: Swiss-Prot protein existence level 1. Calcium sensor that participates in triggering neurotransmitter release at the synapse (PubMed:11242035). May have a regulatory role in the membrane interactions during trafficking of synaptic vesicles at the active zone of the synapse (PubMed:7961887). It binds acidic phospholipids with a specificity that requires the presence of both an acidic head group and a diacyl backbone. A Ca(2+)- dependent interaction between synaptotagmin and putative receptors for activated protein kinase C has also been repor
   6188..6877    +  CDS            msGFP2: photostable monomeric superfolder GFP (Valbuena et al., 2020)
   6945..6962    +  CDS            9xHis (fragment): 9xHis affinity tag
   6972..7021    +  CDS            SET1 (fragment): solubility-enhancement tag derived from T7 phage gene 10B
   7029..7076    +  terminator     T7 terminator: transcription terminator for bacteriophage T7 RNA polymerase
>Addgene plasmid #209011 | pETSyt1C2AB(80 JuxtaK-421)msGFP | addgene full sequence | sequence record 413982 | Addgene NGS Result
[124 nt withheld, positions 1-124]
C
[91 nt withheld, positions 126-216]
A
[49 nt withheld, positions 218-266]
CCTTTGACGTTGGAGTCCACGTTCTTT
[37 nt withheld, positions 294-330]
ACCCTATCTCGGTCTATTCTTTTGATTTATAAGGGATTTTGCCGATTTCGGCCTATTGGTTAAAAAATGA
GCTGATTTAACAAAAATTTAACGCGAATTTTAACAAAATATTAACGCTTACAATTTAGGTGGCACTTTTC
GGGGAAATGTGCGCGGAACCCCTATTTGTTTATTTTTCTAAATACATTCAAATATGTATCCGCTCATGAA
TTAATTCTTAGAAAAACTCATCGAGCATCAAATGAAACTGCAATTTATTCATATCAGGATTATCAATACC
ATATTTTTGAAAAAGCCGTTTCTGTAATGAAGGAGAAAACTCACCGAGGCAGTTCCATAGGATGGCAAGA
TCCTGGTATCGGTCTGCGATTCCGACTCGTCCAACATCAATACAACCTATTAATTTCCCCTCGTCAAAAA
TAAGGTTATCAAGTGAGAAATCACCATGAGTGACGACTGAATCCGGTGAGAATGGCAAAAGTTTATGCAT
TTCTTTCCAGACTTGTTCAACAGGCCAGCCATTACGCTCGTCATCAAAATCACTCGCATCAACCAAACCG
TTATTCATTCGTGATTGCGCCTGAGCGAGACGAAATACGCGATCGCTGTTAAAAGGACAATTACAAACAG
GAATCGAATGCAACCGGCGCAGGAACACTGCCAGCGCATCAACAATATTTTCACCTGAATCAGGATATTC
TTCTAATACCTGGAATGCTGTTTTCCCGGGGATCGCAGTGGTGAGTAACCATGCATCATCAGGAGTACGG
ATAAAATGCTTGATGGTCGGAAGAGGCATAAATTCCGTCAGCCAGTTTAGTCTGACCATCTCATCTGTAA
CATCATTGGCAACGCTACCTTTGCCATGTTTCAGAAACAACTCTGGCGCATCGGGCTTCCCATACAATCG
ATAGATTGTCGCACCTGATTGCCCGACATTATCGCGAGCCCATTTATACCCATATAAATCAGCATCCATG
TTGGAATTTAATCGCGGCCTAGAGCAAGACGTTTCCCGTTGAATATGGCTCATAACACCCCTTGTATTAC
TGTTTATGTAAGCAGACAGTTTTATTGTTCATGACCAAAATCCCTTAACGTGAGTTTTCGTTCCACTGAG
CGTCAGACCCCGTAGAAAAGATCAAAGGATCTTCTTGAGATCCTTTTTTTCTGCGCGTAATCTGCTGCTT
GCAAACAAAAAAACCACCGCTACCAGCGGTGGTTTGTTTGCCGGATCAAGAGCTACCAACTCTTTTTCCG
AAGGTAACTGGCTTCAGCAGAGCGCAGATACCAAATACTGTCCTTCTAGTGTAGCCGTAGTTAGGCCACC
ACTTCAAGAACTCTGTAGCACCGCCTACATACCTCGCTCTGCTAATCCTGTTACCAGTGGCTGCTGCCAG
TGGCGATAAGTCGTGTCTTACCGGGTTGGACTCAAGACGATAGTTACCGGATAAGGCGCAGCGGTCGGGC
TGAACGGGGGGTTCGTGCACACAGCCCAGCTTGGAGCGAACGACCTACACCGAACTGAGATACCTACAGC
GTGAGCTATGAGAAAGCGCCACGCTTCCCGAAGGGAGAAAGGCGGACAGGTATCCGGTAAGCGGCAGGGT
CGGAACAGGAGAGCGCACGAGGGAGCTTCCAGGGGGAAACGCCTGGTATCTTTATAGTCCTGTCGGGTTT
CGCCACCTCTGACTTGAGCGTCGATTTTTGTGATGCTCGTCAGGGGGGCGGAGCCTATGGAAAAACGCCA
GCAACGCGGCCTTTTTACGGTTCCTGGCCTTTTGCTGGCCTTTTGCTCACATGTTCTTTCCTGCGTTATC
CCCTGATTCTGTGGATAACCGTATTACCGCCTTTGAGTGAGCTGATACCGCTCGCCGCAGCCGAACGACC
GAGCGCAGCGAGTCAGTGAGCGAGGAAGCGGAAGAGCGCCTGATGCGGTATTTTCTCCTTACGCATCTGT
GCGGTATTTCACACCGCAATGGTGCACTCTCAGTACAATCTGCTCTGATGCCGCATAGTTAAGCCAGTAT
ACACTCCGCTATCGCTACGTGACTGGGTCATGGCTGCGCCCCGACACCCGCCAACACCCGCTGACGCGCC
CTGACGGGCTTGTCTGCTCCCGGCATCCGCTTACAGACAAGCTGTGACCGTCTCCGGGAGCTGCATGTGT
CAGAGGTTTTCACCGTCATCACCGAAACGCGCGAGGCAGCTGCGGTAAAGCTCATCAGCGTGGTCGTGAA
GCGATTCACAGATGTCTGCCTGTTCATCCGCGTCCAGCTCGTTGAGTTTCTCCAGAAGCGTTAATGTCTG
GCTTCTGATAAAGCGGGCCATGTTAAGGGCGGTTTTTTCCTGTTTGGTCACTGATGCCTCCGTGTAAGGG
GGATTTCTGTTCATGGGGGTAATGATACCGATGAAACGAGAGAGGATGCTCACGATACGGGTTACTGATG
ATGAACATGCCCGGTTACTGGAACGTTGTGAGGGTAAACAACTGGCGGTATGGATGCGGCGGGACCAGAG
AAAAATCACTCAGGGTCAATGCCAGCGCTTCGTTAATACAGATGTAGGTGTTCCACAGGGTAGCCAGCAG
CATCCTGCGATGCAGATCCGGAACATAATGGTGCAGGGCGCTGACTTCCGCGTTTCCAGACTTTACGAAA
CACGGAAACCGAAGACCATTCATGTTGTTGCTCAGGTCGCAGACGTTTTGCAGCAGCAGTCGCTTCACGT
TCGCTCGCGTATCGGTGATTCATTCTGCTAACCAGTAAGGCAACCCCGCCAGCCTAGCCGGGTCCTCAAC
GACAGGAGCACGATCATGCGCACCCGTGGGGCCGCCATGCCGGCGATAATGGCCTGCTTCTCGCCGAAAC
GTTTGGTGGCGGGACCAGTGACGAAGGCTTGAGCGAGGGCGTGCAAGATTCCGAATACCGCAAGCGACAG
GCCGATCATCGTCGCGCTCCAGCGAAAGCGGTCCTCGCCGAAAATGACCCAGAGCGCTGCCGGCACCTGT
CCTACGAGTTGCATGATAAAGAAGACAGTCATAAGTGCGGCGACGATAGTCATGCCCCGCGCCCACCGGA
AGGAGCTGACTGGGTTGAAGGCTCTCAAGGGCATCGGTCGAGATCCCGGTGCCTAATGAGTGAGCTAACT
TACATTAATTGCGTTGCGCTCACTGCCCGCTTTCCAGTCGGGAAACCTGTCGTGCCAGCTGCATTAATGA
ATCGGCCAACGCGCGGGGAGAGGCGGTTTGCGTATTGGGCGCCAGGGTGGTTTTTCTTTTCACCAGTGAG
ACGGGCAACAGCTGATTGCCCTTCACCGCCTGGCCCTGAGAGAGTTGCAGCAAGCGGTCCACGCTGGTTT
GCCCCAGCAGGCGAAAATCCTGTTTGATGGTGGTTAACGGCGGGATATAACATGAGCTGTCTTCGGTATC
GTCGTATCCCACTACCGAGATATCCGCACCAACGCGCAGCCCGGACTCGGTAATGGCGCGCATTGCGCCC
AGCGCCATCTGATCGTTGGCAACCAGCATCGCAGTGGGAACGATGCCCTCATTCAGCATTTGCATGGTTT
GTTGAAAACCGGACATGGCACTCCAGTCGCCTTCCCGTTCCGCTATCGGCTGAATTTGATTGCGAGTGAG
ATATTTATGCCAGCCAGCCAGACGCAGACGCGCCGAGACAGAACTTAATGGGCCCGCTAACAGCGCGATT
TGCTGGTGACCCAATGCGACCAGATGCTCCACGCCCAGTCGCGTACCGTCTTCATGGGAGAAAATAATAC
TGTTGATGGGTGTCTGGTCAGAGACATCAAGAAATAACGCCGGAACATTAGTGCAGGCAGCTTCCACAGC
AATGGCATCCTGGTCATCCAGCGGATAGTTAATGATCAGCCCACTGACGCGTTGCGCGAGAAGATTGTGC
ACCGCCGCTTTACAGGCTTCGACGCCGCTTCGTTCTACCATCGACACCACCACGCTGGCACCCAGTTGAT
CGGCGCGAGATTTAATCGCCGCGACAATTTGCGACGGCGCGTGCAGGGCCAGACTGGAGGTGGCAACGCC
AATCAGCAACGACTGTTTGCCCGCCAGTTGTTGTGCCACGCGGTTGGGAATGTAATTCAGCTCCGCCATC
GCCGCTTCCACTTTTTCCCGCGTTTTCGCAGAAACGTGGCTGGCCTGGTTCACCACGCGGGAAACGGTCT
GATAAGAGACACCGGCATACTCTGCGACATCGTATAACGTTACTGGTTTCACATTCACCACCCTGAATTG
ACTCTCTTCCGGGCGCTATCATGCCATACCGCGAAAGGTTTTGCGCCATTCGATGGTGTCCGGGATCTCG
ACGCTCTCCCTTATGCGACTCCTGCATTAGGAAGCAGCCCAGTAGTAGGTTGAGGCCGTTGAGCACCGCC
GCCGCAAGGAATGGTGCATGCAAGGAGATGGCGCCCAACAGTCCCCCGGCCACGGGGCCTGCCACCATAC
CCACGCCGAAACAAGCGCTCATGAGCCCGAAGTGGCGAGCCCGATCTTCCCCATCGGTGATGTCGGCGAT
ATAGGCGCCAGCAACCGCACCTGTGGCGCCGGTGATGCCGGCCACGATGCGTCCGGCGTAGAGGATCGAG
ATCTCGATCCCGCGAAATTAATACGACTCACTATAGGGGAATTGTGAGCGGATAACAATTCCCCTCTAGA
AATAATTTTGTTTAACTTTAAGAAGGAGATATACATATGGGCAGCAGCCATCATCATCATCATCACGGCA
GCGGCCTGGTGCCGCGCGGCAGCGCTAGCAACCAATGTTTGTTCCAATCGACCAACAACACTCAGGGGTC
GGAAAACGGAGGAAACAACGCCATTAACATGCAAGACGTGAACGACTTAGGGTCGACCATGACTGATCAG
GCCCTTAATGATGACGATGCTGAAACCGGACTGACTGATGGAGAAGAAAACGAAGAGCCCACTGAAGAGG
AGAAACTGGGAAAGCTCCAATATTCACTGGACTATGACTTCCAGAATAACCAGCTGTTGGTGGGAATCAT
CCAGGCTGCTGAACTGCCCGCCCTGGACATGGGGGGTACATCCGATCCATACGTCAAAGTCTTCCTGCTG
CCTGACAAAAAGAAGAAATTTGAGACTAAAGTCCACCGGAAAACCCTCAATCCAGTCTTCAATGAACAAT
TTACTTTCAAGGTGCCCTACTCGGAATTAGGTGGCAAAACCCTGGTGATGGCTGTGTATGACTTTGATCG
CTTCTCCAAGCATGACATCATCGGAGAGTTCAAAGTTCCTATGAACACCGTGGATTTTGGCCATGTGACC
GAGGAGTGGCGTGATCTCCAGAGCGCTGAGAAAGAAGAGCAAGAGAAACTGGGTGACATCTGCTTCTCCC
TCCGCTACGTCCCTACTGCCGGCAAACTGACTGTTGTCATTCTGGAAGCCAAGAACCTGAAGAAGATGGA
TGTGGGTGGCTTATCTGATCCCTACGTGAAGATTCACCTGATGCAGAACGGTAAGAGGCTGAAGAAGAAA
AAGACGACGATTAAGAAGAACACACTCAACCCCTACTACAACGAGTCCTTCAGCTTTGAAGTTCCGTTCG
AGCAAATCCAGAAAGTGCAAGTGGTGGTAACTGTTTTGGACTATGACAAGATTGGCAAGAACGACGCCAT
CGGCAAAGTCTTCGTTGGTTACAACAGCACTGGGGCGGAGCTGCGACACTGGTCAGACATGCTGGCCAAC
CCCCGGCGACCCATCGCACAGTGGCACACTCTGCAGGTAGAGGAGGAGGTTGATGCCATGCTGGCTGTCA
AGAAGGGATCCGGAAGTTCGGGGTCCAGCGGTTCTTCAGGCAGTTCCATGGATAGCACTGAGAGCCTGTT
CACCGGGGTGGTGCCCATCCTGGTCGAGCTGGACGGCGACGTAAACGGCCACAAGTTCAGCGTGCGCGGC
GAGGGCGAGGGCGATGCCACCAACGGCAAGCTGACCCTGAAGTTCATCTGCACCACCGGCAAGCTGCCCG
TGCCCTGGCCCACCCTCGTGACCACCCTGACCTACGGCGTGCAGTGCTTCAGCCGCTACCCCGACCACAT
GAAGCAGCACGACTTCTTCAAGTCCGCCATGCCCGAAGGCTACGTCCAGGAGCGCACCATCACCTTCAAG
GACGACGGCACCTACAAGACCCGCGCCGAGGTGAAGTTCGAGGGCGACACCCTGGTGAACCGCATCGAGC
TGAAGGGCATCGACTTCAAGGAGGACGGCAACATCCTGGGGCACAAGCTGGAGTACAACTTCAACAGCCA
CAACGTCTATATCACCGCCGACAAGCAGAAGAACGGCATCAAGGCCAACTTCAAGATCCGCCACAACGTG
GAGGACGGCAGCGTGCAGCTCGCCGACCACTACCAGCAGAACACCCCCATCGGCGACGGCCCCGTGCTGC
TGCCCGACAACCACTACCTGAGCACCCAGTCCAAGCTGAGCAAAGACCCCAACGAGAAGCGCGATCACAT
GGTCCTGCTGGAGTTCGTGACCGCCGCCGGGATCACTCACGGCTAAAAGCTTAGGTATTTATTCGGCGCA
AAGTGCGTCGGGTGATGCTGCCAACTTAGTCGAGCACCACCACCACCACCACTGAGATCCGGCTGCTAAC
AAAGCCCGAAAGGAAGCTGAGTTGGCTGCTGCCACCGCTGAGCAATAACTAGCATAACCCCTTGGGGCCT
CTAAACGGGTCTTGAGGGGTTTTTTGCTGAAAGGAGGAACTATATCCGGATTGGCGAATGGG
